>Addgene plasmid #110633 | cfSBFP2-N | addgene full sequence | sequence record 291909 | Addgene NGS Result
CGTTACATAACTTACGGTAAATGGCCCGCCTGGCTGACCGCCCAACGACCCCCGCCCATTGACGTCAATA
ATGACGTATGTTCCCATAGTAACGCCAATAGGGACTTTCCATTGACGTCAATGGGTGGAGTATTTACGGT
AAACTGCCCACTTGGCAGTACATCAAGTGTATCATATGCCAAGTACGCCCCCTATTGACGTCAATGACGG
TAAATGGCCCGCCTGGCATTATGCCCAGTACATGACCTTATGGGACTTTCCTACTTGGCAGTACATCTAC
GTATTAGTCATCGCTATTACCATGGTGATGCGGTTTTGGCAGTACATCAATGGGCGTGGATAGCGGTTTG
ACTCACGGGGATTTCCAAGTCTCCACCCCATTGACGTCAATGGGAGTTTGTTTTGGCACCAAAATCAACG
GGACTTTCCAAAATGTCGTAACAACTCCGCCCCATTGACGCAAATGGGCGGTAGGCGTGTACGGTGGGAG
GTCTATATAAGCAGAGCTGGTTTAGTGAACCGTCAGATCCGCTAGCGCTACCGGACTCAGATCTCGAGCT
CAAGCTTCGAATTCGATCTACTGGTTCAACTGGTTCTACTGGAGCGGTACCGCGGGCCCGGGATCCACCG
GTCGCCACCATGGTGAGCAAGGGCGAGGAGCTGTTCACCGGGGTGGTGCCCATCCTGGTCGAGCTGGACG
GCGACGTAAACGGCCACAAGTTCAGCGTGTCCGGCGAGGGCGAGGGCGATGCCACCTACGGCAAGCTGAC
CCTGAAGTTCATCTCCACCACCGGCAAGCTGCCCGTGCCCTGGCCCACCCTCGTGACCACCCTGAGCCAC
GGCGTGCAGATGTTCGCCCGCTACCCCGACCACATGAAGCAGCACGACTTCTTCAAGTCCGCCATGCCCG
AAGGCTACGTCCAGGAGCGCACCATCTTCTTCAAGGACGACGGCAACTACAAGACCCGCGCCGAGGTGAA
GTTCGAGGGCGACACCCTGGTGAACCGCATCGAGCTGAAGGGCATCGACTTCAAGGAGGACGGCAACATC
CTGGGGCACAAGCTGGAGTACAACTTCAACAGCCACAACGTCTATATCACGGCCGACAAGCAGAAGAACG
GCATCAAGGCCAACTTCAAGATCCGCCACAACATCGAGGACGGCGGCGTGCAGCTCGCCGACCACTACCA
GCAGAACACCCCCATCGGCGACGGCCCCGTGCTGCTGCCCGACAACCACTACCTGAGCACCCAGTCCAAA
CTGAGCAAAGACCCCAACGAGAAGCGCGATCACATGGTCCTGCTGGAGTTCGTGACCGCCGCCGGGATCA
CTCTCGGCATGGACGAGCTGTACAAGTAAAGCGGCCGCGACTCTAGATCATAATCAGCCATACCACATTT
GTAGAGGTTTTACTTGCTTTAAAAAACCTCCCACACCTCCCCCTGAACCTGAAACATAAAATGAATGCAA
TTGTTGTTGTTAACTTGTTTATTGCAGCTTATAATGGTTACAAATAAAGCAATAGCATCACAAATTTCAC
AAATAAAGCATTTTTTTCACTGCATTCTAGTTGTGGTTTGTCCAAACTCATCAATGTATCTTAAGGCGTA
AATTGTAAGCGTTAATATTTTGTTAAAATTCGCGTTAAATTTTTGTTAAATCAGCTCATTTTTTAACCAA
TAGGCCGAAATCGGCAAAATCCCTTATAAATCAAAAGAATAGACCGAGATAGGGT
[37 nt withheld, positions 1736-1772]
AAAGAACGTGGACTCCAACGTCAAAGG
[49 nt withheld, positions 1800-1848]
T
[91 nt withheld, positions 1850-1940]
G
[124 nt withheld, positions 1942-2065]
CAGGTGGCACTTTTCGGGGAAATGTGCGCGGAACCCCTATTTGTTTATTTTTCTAAATACATTCAAATAT
GTATCCGCTCATGAGACAATAACCCTGATAAATGCTTCAATAATATTGAAAAAGGAAGAGTCCTGAGGCG
GAAAGAACCAGCTGTGGAATGTGTGTCAGTTAGGGTGTGGAAAGTCCCCAGGCTCCCCAGCAGGCAGAAG
TATGCAAAGCATGCATCTCAATTAGTCAGCAACCAGGTGTGGAAAGTCCCCAGGCTCCCCAGCAGGCAGA
AGTATGCAAAGCATGCATCTCAATTAGTCAGCAACCATAGTCCCGCCCCTAACTCCGCCCATCCCGCCCC
TAACTCCGCCCAGTTCCGCCCATTCTCCGCCCCATGGCTGACTAATTTTTTTTATTTATGCAGAGGCCGA
GGCCGCCTCGGCCTCTGAGCTATTCCAGAAGTAGTGAGGAGGCTTTTTTGGAGGCCTAGGCTTTTGCAAA
GATCGATCAAGAGACAGGATGAGGATCGTTTCGCATGATTGAACAAGATGGATTGCACGCAGGTTCTCCG
GCCGCTTGGGTGGAGAGGCTATTCGGCTATGACTGGGCACAACAGACAATCGGCTGCTCTGATGCCGCCG
TGTTCCGGCTGTCAGCGCAGGGGCGCCCGGTTCTTTTTGTCAAGACCGACCTGTCCGGTGCCCTGAATGA
ACTGCAAGACGAGGCAGCGCGGCTATCGTGGCTGGCCACGACGGGCGTTCCTTGCGCAGCTGTGCTCGAC
GTTGTCACTGAAGCGGGAAGGGACTGGCTGCTATTGGGCGAAGTGCCGGGGCAGGATCTCCTGTCATCTC
ACCTTGCTCCTGCCGAGAAAGTATCCATCATGGCTGATGCAATGCGGCGGCTGCATACGCTTGATCCGGC
TACCTGCCCATTCGACCACCAAGCGAAACATCGCATCGAGCGAGCACGTACTCGGATGGAAGCCGGTCTT
GTCGATCAGGATGATCTGGACGAAGAGCATCAGGGGCTCGCGCCAGCCGAACTGTTCGCCAGGCTCAAGG
CGAGCATGCCCGACGGCGAGGATCTCGTCGTGACCCATGGCGATGCCTGCTTGCCGAATATCATGGTGGA
AAATGGCCGCTTTTCTGGATTCATCGACTGTGGCCGGCTGGGTGTGGCGGACCGCTATCAGGACATAGCG
TTGGCTACCCGTGATATTGCTGAAGAGCTTGGCGGCGAATGGGCTGACCGCTTCCTCGTGCTTTACGGTA
TCGCCGCTCCCGATTCGCAGCGCATCGCCTTCTATCGCCTTCTTGACGAGTTCTTCTGAGCGGGACTCTG
GGGTTCGAAATGACCGACCAAGCGACGCCCAACCTGCCATCACGAGATTTCGATTCCACCGCCGCCTTCT
ATGAAAGGTTGGGCTTCGGAATCGTTTTCCGGGACGCCGGCTGGATGATCCTCCAGCGCGGGGATCTCAT
GCTGGAGTTCTTCGCCCACCCTAGGGGGAGGCTAACTGAAACACGGAAGGAGACAATACCGGAAGGAACC
CGCGCTATGACGGCAATAAAAAGACAGAATAAAACGCACGGTGTTGGGTCGTTTGTTCATAAACGCGGGG
TTCGGTCCCAGGGCTGGCACTCTGTCGATACCCCACCGAGACCCCATTGGGGCCAATACGCCCGCGTTTC
TTCCTTTTCCCCACCCCACCCCCCAAGTTCGGGTGAAGGCCCAGGGCTCGCAGCCAACGTCGGGGCGGCA
GGCCCTGCCATAGCCTCAGGTTACTCATATATACTTTAGATTGATTTAAAACTTCATTTTTAATTTAAAA
GGATCTAGGTGAAGATCCTTTTTGATAATCTCATGACCAAAATCCCTTAACGTGAGTTTTCGTTCCACTG
AGCGTCAGACCCCGTAGAAAAGATCAAAGGATCTTCTTGAGATCCTTTTTTTCTGCGCGTAATCTGCTGC
TTGCAAACAAAAAAACCACCGCTACCAGCGGTGGTTTGTTTGCCGGATCAAGAGCTACCAACTCTTTTTC
CGAAGGTAACTGGCTTCAGCAGAGCGCAGATACCAAATACTGTTCTTCTAGTGTAGCCGTAGTTAGGCCA
CCACTTCAAGAACTCTGTAGCACCGCCTACATACCTCGCTCTGCTAATCCTGTTACCAGTGGCTGCTGCC
AGTGGCGATAAGTCGTGTCTTACCGGGTTGGACTCAAGACGATAGTTACCGGATAAGGCGCAGCGGTCGG
GCTGAACGGGGGGTTCGTGCACACAGCCCAGCTTGGAGCGAACGACCTACACCGAACTGAGATACCTACA
GCGTGAGCTATGAGAAAGCGCCACGCTTCCCGAAGGGAGAAAGGCGGACAGGTATCCGGTAAGCGGCAGG
GTCGGAACAGGAGAGCGCACGAGGGAGCTTCCAGGGGGAAACGCCTGGTATCTTTATAGTCCTGTCGGGT
TTCGCCACCTCTGACTTGAGCGTCGATTTTTGTGATGCTCGTCAGGGGGGCGGAGCCTATGGAAAAACGC
CAGCAACGCGGCCTTTTTACGGTTCCTGGCCTTTTGCTGGCCTTTTGCTCACATGTTCTTTCCTGCGTTA
TCCCCTGATTCTGTGGATAACCGTATTACCGCCATGCATTAGTTATTAATAGTAATCAATTACGGGGTCA
TTAGTTCATAGCCCATATATGGAGTTCCG
Features (pLannotate 1.2.2; 16 found; start..end, strand, type, name):
      1..304     +  enhancer       CMV enhancer: human cytomegalovirus immediate early enhancer
    305..508     +  promoter       CMV promoter: human cytomegalovirus (CMV) immediate early promoter
    531..574     +  misc_feature   MCS (fragment): multiple cloning site
    605..632     +  misc_feature   MCS (fragment): multiple cloning site
    640..1356    +  CDS            SBFP2: SBFP2 is a basic (constitutively fluorescent) blue fluorescent protein published in 2007, derived from Aequorea victoria. It has moderate acid sensitivity.
   1376..1459    +  CDS            large T antigen (fragment): large T antigen from SV40 (simian virus 40)
   1482..1603    +  polyA_signal   SV40 poly(A) signal: SV40 polyadenylation signal
   1637..2065    -  rep_origin     f1 ori (sequence partly withheld): f1 bacteriophage origin of replication; arrow indicates direction of (+) strand synthesis
   2092..2196    +  promoter       AmpR promoter: bla
   2198..2555    +  promoter       SV40 promoter: SV40 enhancer and early promoter
   2590..3384    +  CDS            NeoR/KanR: aminoglycoside phosphotransferase from Tn5; aph(3')-II (or nptII); confers resistance to neomycin, kanamycin, and G418 (Geneticin®)
   3405..3557    +  CDS            ble (fragment): BLE_KLEPN - Experimental evidence at protein level: Swiss-Prot protein existence level 1. Binding protein with a strong affinity to the bleomycin family of antibiotics. Binds to CL990; an antimitotic-antibiotic compound. From Klebsiella pneumoniae.
   3616..3663    +  polyA_signal   HSV TK poly(A) signal: herpes simplex virus thymidine kinase polyadenylation signal (Cole and Stacy, 1985)
   3754..3770    -  polyA_signal   bGH poly(A) signal (fragment): bovine growth hormone polyadenylation signal
   3992..4580    +  rep_origin     ori: high-copy-number ColE1/pMB1/pBR322/pUC origin of replication
   4695..4754    +  enhancer       CMV enhancer (fragment): human cytomegalovirus immediate early enhancer
