[The description below was written by a language model from this plasmid's Addgene catalogue record and pLannotate feature annotations shown in this document.]
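Description:
cfSBFP2-N is a 4,754 bp mammalian expression plasmid built on the Clontech EGFP-N1 backbone, in which the original fluorescent protein has been replaced by cfSBFP2, a synthetic cysteine-free variant of the Aequorea victoria-derived blue fluorescent protein SBFP2. The roughly 720 bp coding sequence carries the substitutions Cys48Ser and Cys70Met. The record states that its molecular brightness is almost comparable to that of the parental SBFP2. Automated annotation tools may label the open reading frame as a related GFP-family protein, but the depositor has confirmed that the sequence is cfSBFP2.

Expression is driven by the human cytomegalovirus immediate early enhancer and promoter and terminated by an SV40 polyadenylation signal. Multiple cloning site fragments lie between the promoter and the fluorescent protein. This is the N-series arrangement, in which a gene of interest is inserted upstream and in frame so that cfSBFP2 is fused to its C-terminus. A single NeoR/KanR (Tn5 aminoglycoside phosphotransferase) cassette serves both hosts: the bacterial bla promoter provides kanamycin resistance in E. coli, and the SV40 enhancer/early promoter with the HSV TK poly(A) signal allows G418 selection of transfected mammalian cells. The plasmid replicates from a high-copy ColE1/pUC-type origin, and an f1 origin is also present. The short large T antigen, ble and bGH poly(A) fragments in the feature table are probably annotation matches to backbone remnants, not functional elements.

The stated purpose is extracellular imaging. Removing the cysteines should prevent aberrant disulfide bond formation in oxidising environments such as the secretory pathway or the cell exterior, making the construct suited to tagging secreted or lumenal proteins with a blue reporter.
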