Addgene plasmid #110633: cfSBFP2-N
Purpose: Cys-free blue fluorescent protein for extracellular imaging. SBFP2 variant (C48S/C70M). Molecular brightness is almost comparable to SBFP2.
Depositing lab: Ikuo Wada.
Backbone
  Vector backbone: EGFP-N1
  Backbone manufacturer: Clontech
  Total vector size (bp): 4754
  Selectable markers: Neomycin (select with G418)
Growth in bacteria
  Bacterial resistance: Kanamycin, 50 μg/mL
  Growth temperature: 37°C
  Growth strain: DH5alpha
  Copy number: High Copy
Gene/Insert
  Gene/Insert name: cfSBFP2
  Species: Synthetic
  Insert size (bp): 720
  Mutation: Cys48Ser/Cys70Met
  GenBank ID: EF030495.1
Terms and licenses: Academic/Nonprofit Terms; Industry Terms: Not Available to Industry
Depositor comments: Please note that although the sequencing software identifies the protein as a mEmerald variant, we have confirmed the the sequence is cfSBFP2 (C48S/C70M).
How to cite: cfSBFP2-N was a gift from Ikuo Wada (Addgene plasmid # 110633 ; http://n2t.net/addgene:110633 ; RRID:Addgene_110633)
